Addgene plasmid #170380: pEF1a-Usp9x_CD-mCherry
Purpose: Vector for mammalian expression of the Usp9x catalytic domain tagged with mCherry, in pEF1a-IRES-Neo backbone.
Depositing lab: Miguel Ramalho-Santos. Depositing organization: University of Toronto. Publication: The deubiquitinase Usp9x regulates PRC2-mediated chromatin reprogramming during mouse development. Macrae TA, Ramalho-Santos M. Nat Commun. 2021 Mar 25;12(1):1865. doi: 10.1038/s41467-021-21910-0. PubMed 33767158.
Backbone
  Vector backbone: pEF1a-IRES-Neo (Plasmid #28019)
  Vector type: Mammalian Expression
  Selectable markers: Neomycin (select with G418)
Growth in bacteria
  Bacterial resistance: Ampicillin, 100 μg/mL
  Growth temperature: 37°C
  Growth strain: DH5alpha
  Copy number: High Copy
Gene/Insert
  Gene/Insert name: Ubiquitin specific protease 9x catalytic domain (alt name: Usp9x)
  Species: M. musculus (mouse)
  Insert size (bp): 2007
  Mutation: Catalytic domain
  GenBank ID: NM_009481.2
  Entrez Gene: Usp9x (a.k.a. 5730589N07Rik, AA407302, AA407699, AL022658, AL022749, Dffrx, FAF-X, Fafl)
  Tag / fusion protein: mCherry-3xFlag (C terminal on insert)
  Cloning method: Gibson Cloning
  Sequencing primers: 5′ taatacgactcactatagg
Resource information
  A portion of this plasmid was derived from a plasmid made by: The Usp9x catalytic domain was amplified from the full-length Usp9x ORF, obtained from DNASU.
Terms and licenses: Academic/Nonprofit Terms; Industry Terms: Not Available to Industry
How to cite: pEF1a-Usp9x_CD-mCherry was a gift from Miguel Ramalho-Santos (Addgene plasmid # 170380 ; http://n2t.net/addgene:170380 ; RRID:Addgene_170380)
