[The description below was written by a language model from this plasmid's Addgene catalogue record and pLannotate feature annotations shown in this document.]
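Description:
pEF1a-Usp9x_CD-mCherry is a mammalian expression plasmid of about 7.6 kb, built by Gibson assembly in the pEF1a-IRES-Neo backbone. It is propagated in E. coli as a high-copy plasmid through a ColE1/pUC-type origin and selected with ampicillin via the β-lactamase gene. An f1 phage origin and small remnants of lacZα, bom and rop are also annotated as backbone carry-over.

The payload is a single bicistronic transcription unit driven by the strong constitutive human EF-1α promoter. This is followed by a chimeric β-globin/immunoglobulin intron, which generally improves expression, and a T7 promoter that also serves as a sequencing primer site. The first cistron encodes the catalytic domain of mouse Usp9x, a deubiquitinase, amplified from a full-length Usp9x ORF. It is fused at its C terminus to the red fluorescent protein mCherry and a 3xFLAG epitope, so the protein can be visualised by fluorescence and detected or immunoprecipitated with anti-FLAG reagents. The catalogue entry lists the insert as 2007 bp, whereas the automated annotation marks only about 1.2 kb as matching Usp9x. The figure may count part of the tag as well, but the record does not resolve the difference.

Downstream, an EMCV IRES directs translation of the Tn5 neomycin phosphotransferase gene from the same mRNA, which ends at a synthetic poly(A) signal. Because G418 resistance is linked to transcription of the fusion gene, selection enriches for cells that express it. The plasmid is intended for transient or stable expression of the isolated Usp9x catalytic domain in mammalian cells, and it was deposited with work on Usp9x regulation of PRC2-mediated chromatin reprogramming during mouse development.
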