Features (pLannotate 1.2.2; 16 found; start..end, strand, type, name):
      1..1163    +  promoter       EF-1α promoter: strong constitutive promoter for human elongation factor EF-1α
   1202..1334    +  intron         chimeric intron: chimera between introns from human β-globin and immunoglobulin heavy chain genes
   1379..1397    +  promoter       T7 promoter: promoter for bacteriophage T7 RNA polymerase
   1412..2623    +  CDS            Usp9x (fragment): USP9X_MOUSE - Also known as Fafl, Fam. Experimental evidence at protein level: Swiss-Prot protein existence level 1. Deubiquitinase involved both in the processing of ubiquitin precursors and of ubiquitinated proteins. May therefore play an important regulatory role at the level of protein turnover by preventing degradation of proteins through the removal of conjugated ubiquitin. Specifically hydrolyzes 'Lys-48'-, 'Lys-29'- and 'Lys-33'- linked polyubiquitins chains. Essential component of TGF-beta/BMP signaling cascade. Specifically deubiquitinates monoubiquitinated SMAD4, opposing the activi
   2639..3346    +  CDS            mCherry: mCherry is a basic (constitutively fluorescent) red fluorescent protein published in 2004, derived from Discosoma sp.. It is reported to be a very rapidly-maturing monomer with low acid sensitivity.
   3347..3412    +  CDS            3xFLAG: three tandem FLAG® epitope tags, followed by an enterokinase cleavage site
   3542..4004    +  misc_feature   IRES: internal ribosome entry site (IRES) of the encephalomyocarditis virus (EMCV)
   4012..4803    +  CDS            NeoR/KanR: aminoglycoside phosphotransferase from Tn5; aph(3')-II (or nptII); confers resistance to neomycin, kanamycin, and G418 (Geneticin®)
   4867..4915    +  polyA_signal   poly(A) signal: synthetic polyadenylation signal
   4939..5006    +  CDS            lacZα (fragment): LacZα fragment of β-galactosidase; lacZ fragment
   5010..5438    +  rep_origin     f1 ori (sequence partly withheld): f1 bacteriophage origin of replication; arrow indicates direction of (+) strand synthesis
   5466..5565    -  misc_feature   bom (fragment): basis of mobility region from pBR322
   5667..5702    -  CDS            rop (fragment): Rop protein, which maintains plasmids at low copy number; rop
   5797..5901    +  promoter       AmpR promoter: bla
   5902..6762    +  CDS            AmpR: β-lactamase; bla; confers resistance to ampicillin, carbenicillin, and related antibiotics
   6933..7521    +  rep_origin     ori: high-copy-number ColE1/pMB1/pBR322/pUC origin of replication
>Addgene plasmid #170380 | pEF1a-Usp9x_CD-mCherry | addgene full sequence | sequence record 335371 | Addgene NGS Result
GGCTCCGGTGCCCGTCAGTGGGCAGAGCGCACATCGCCCACAGTCCCCGAGAAGTTGGGGGGAGGGGTCG
GCAATTGAACCGGTGCCTAGAGAAGGTGGCGCGGGGTAAACTGGGAAAGTGATGTCGTGTACTGGCTCCG
CCTTTTTCCCGAGGGTGGGGGAGAACCGTATATAAGTGCAGTAGTCGCCGTGAACGTTCTTTTTCGCAAC
GGGTTTGCCGCCAGAACACAGGTAAGTGCCGTGTGTGGTTCCCGCGGGCCTGGCCTCTTTACGGGTTATG
GCCCTTGCGTGCCTTGAATTACTTCCACCTGGCTCCAGTACGTGATTCTTGATCCCGAGCTGGAGCCAGG
GGCGGGCCTTGCGCTTTAGGAGCCCCTTCGCCTCGTGCTTGAGTTGAGGCCTGGCCTGGGCGCTGGGGCC
GCCGCGTGCGAATCTGGTGGCACCTTCGCGCCTGTCTCGCTGCTTTCGATAAGTCTCTAGCCATTTAAAA
TTTTTGATGACCTGCTGCGACGCTTTTTTTCTGGCAAGATAGTCTTGTAAATGCGGGCCAGGATCTGCAC
ACTGGTATTTCGGTTTTTGGGGCCGCGGGCGGCGACGGGGCCCGTGCGTCCCAGCGCACATGTTCGGCGA
GGCGGGGCCTGCGAGCGCGGCCACCGAGAATCGGACGGGGGTAGTCTCAAGCTGGCCGGCCTGCTCTGGT
GCCTGGCCTCGCGCCGCCGTGTATCGCCCCGCCCTGGGCGGCAAGGCTGGCCCGGTCGGCACCAGTTGCG
TGAGCGGAAAGATGGCCGCTTCCCGGCCCTGCTCCAGGGGGCTCAAAATGGAGGACGCGGCGCTCGGGAG
AGCGGGCGGGTGAGTCACCCACACAAAGGAAAGGGGCCTTTCCGTCCTCAGCCGTCGCTTCATGTGACTC
CACGGAGTACCGGGCGCCGTCCAGGCACCTCGATTAGTTCTGGAGCTTTTGGAGTACGTCGTCTTTAGGT
TGGGGGGAGGGGTTTTATGCGATGGAGTTTCCCCACACTGAGTGGGTGGAGACTGAAGTTAGGCCAGCTT
GGCACTTGATGTAATTCTCCTTGGAATTTGCCCTTTTTGAGTTTGGATCTTGGTTCATTCTCAAGCCTCA
GACAGTGGTTCAAAGTTTTTTTCTTCCATTTCAGGTGTCGTGAACACGGGCTGCAGAAGTTGGTCGTGAG
GCACTGGGCAGGTAAGTATCAAGGTTACAAGACAGGTTTAAGGAGACCAATAGAAACTGGGCTTGTCGAG
ACAGAGAAGACTCTTGCGTTTCTGATAGGCACCTATTGGTCTTACTGACATCCACTTTGCCTTTCTCTCC
ACAGGTGTCCACTCCCAGTTCAATTACAGCTCTTAAGGCTAGAGTACTTAATACGACTCACTATAGGCTA
GCCTCGAGATGAAAGGATTTGTGGGGCTGAAAAATGCTGGTGCTACTTGTTACATGAACTCTGTGATCCA
GCAACTCTATATGATCCCCTCTATCAGGAATGGTATTCTTGCCATAGAAGGCACAGGTAGTGATGTAGAT
GATGATATGTCTGGGGATGAGAAGCAGGACAACGAGAGCAATGTTGATCCCAGGGATGATGTGTTTGGAT
ATCCTCAACAATTTGAAGACAAACCACCACTGAGTAAAACAGAAGATAGGAAAGAGTACAATATTGGTGT
TCTAAGACACCTTCAGGTTATCTTTGGCCATTTAGCTGCTTCTCGACTACAGTACTATGTGCCTAGAGGA
TTTTGGAAACAGTTCAGGCTTTGGGGTGAGCCTGTCAATCTTCGTGAACAACATGATGCTTTAGAGTTCT
TTAATTCTTTGGTGGATAGTTTAGATGAAGCTTTAAAAGCCTTAGGGCATCCAGCTATGCTAAGTAAAGT
CTTGGGAGGTTCCTTTGCTGATCAGAAAATTTGCCAAGGCTGCCCACATAGGTACGAATGTGAAGAATCT
TTTACGACTCTGAATGTAGACATTAGAAACCACCAAAATCTTCTGGATTCTTTGGAACAGTATGTCAAAG
GAGACTTACTAGAAGGAGCAAATGCTTATCATTGTGAAAAATGCAATAAAAAGGTTGATACTGTAAAGCG
CTTGCTAATTAAAAAATTGCCTCCTGTTCTTGCTATCCAACTAAAACGATTCGATTATGACTGGGAAAGA
GAATGTGCAATCAAGTTCAATGATTACTTTGAATTTCCTCGAGAGTTAGACATGGAACCTTACACAGTGG
CAGGTGTTGCTAAACTGGAGGGAGATAATGTCAACCCAGAAAGTCAGCTGATACAACAGAATGAGCAGTC
TGAAAGCGAGAAAGCAGGAAGCACAAAATACAGACTTGTGGGTGTGCTTGTGCACAGTGGTCAAGCAAGT
GGCGGACATTACTATTCTTACATCATTCAGAGGAATGGAGGGGATGGTGAAAAAAATCGTTGGTATAAAT
TTGATGATGGAGATGTAACGGAATGTAAAATGGATGACGATGAAGAAATGAAAAACCAGTGTTTTGGGGG
AGAGTACATGGGAGAAGTATTTGATCACATGATGAAGCGCATGTCGTACAGGCGTCAGAAAAGATGGTGG
AATGCATATATACTTTTTTATGAACGAATGGACGGTGGATCAGGCGGTATGGTGAGCAAGGGCGAGGAGG
ATAACATGGCCATCATCAAGGAGTTCATGCGCTTCAAGGTGCACATGGAGGGCTCCGTGAACGGCCACGA
GTTCGAGATCGAGGGCGAGGGCGAGGGCCGCCCCTACGAGGGCACCCAGACCGCCAAGCTGAAGGTGACC
AAGGGTGGCCCCCTGCCCTTCGCCTGGGACATCCTGTCCCCTCAGTTCATGTACGGCTCCAAGGCCTACG
TGAAGCACCCCGCCGACATCCCCGACTACTTGAAGCTGTCCTTCCCCGAGGGCTTCAAGTGGGAGCGCGT
GATGAACTTCGAGGACGGCGGCGTGGTGACCGTGACCCAGGACTCCTCCCTGCAGGACGGCGAGTTCATC
TACAAGGTGAAGCTGCGCGGCACCAACTTCCCCTCCGACGGCCCCGTAATGCAGAAGAAGACCATGGGCT
GGGAGGCCTCCTCCGAGCGGATGTACCCCGAGGACGGCGCCCTGAAGGGCGAGATCAAGCAGAGGCTGAA
GCTGAAGGACGGCGGCCACTACGACGCTGAGGTCAAGACCACCTACAAGGCCAAGAAGCCCGTGCAGCTG
CCCGGCGCCTACAACGTCAACATCAAGTTGGACATCACCTCCCACAACGAGGACTACACCATCGTGGAAC
AGTACGAACGCGCCGAGGGCCGCCACTCCACCGGCGGCATGGACGAGCTGTACAAGGACTACAAAGACCA
TGACGGTGATTATAAAGATCATGACATCGACTACAAGGATGACGATGACAAGTGAGGCGGCCGCTCTAGC
CCAATTCCGCCCCCCCCCCCCTAACGTTACTGGCCGAAGCCGCTTGGAATAAGGCCGGTGTGCGTTTGTC
TATATGTTATTTTCCACCATATTGCCGTCTTTTGGCAATGTGAGGGCCCGGAAACCTGGCCCTGTCTTCT
TGACGAGCATTCCTAGGGGTCTTTCCCCTCTCGCCAAAGGAATGCAAGGTCTGTTGAATGTCGTGAAGGA
AGCAGTTCCTCTGGAAGCTTCTTGAAGACAAACAACGTCTGTAGCGACCCTTTGCAGGCAGCGGAACCCC
CCACCTGGCGACAGGTGCCTCTGCGGCCAAAAGCCACGTGTATAAGATACACCTGCAAAGGCGGCACAAC
CCCAGTGCCACGTTGTGAGTTGGATAGTTGTGGAAAGAGTCAAATGGCTCTCCTCAAGCGTATTCAACAA
GGGGCTGAAGGATGCCCAGAAGGTACCCCATTGTATGGGATCTGATCTGGGGCCTCGGTGCACATGCTTT
ACATGTGTTTAGTCGAGGTTAAAAAAACGTCTAGGCCCCCCGAACCACGGGGACGTGGTTTTCCTTTGAA
AAACACGATGATAATATGGGCATTGAACAAGATGGATTGCACGCAGGTTCTCCGGCCGCTTGGGTGGAGA
GGCTATTCGGCTATGACTGGGCACAACAGACAATCGGCTGCTCTGATGCCGCCGTGTTCCGGCTGTCAGC
GCAGGGGCGCCCGGTTCTTTTTGTCAAGACCGACCTGTCCGGTGCCCTGAATGAACTGCAGGACGAGGCA
GCGCGGCTATCGTGGCTGGCCACGACGGGCGTTCCTTGCGCAGCTGTGCTCGACGTTGTCACTGAAGCGG
GAAGGGACTGGCTGCTATTGGGCGAAGTGCCGGGGCAGGATCTCCTGTCATCTCACCTTGCTCCTGCCGA
GAAAGTATCCATCATGGCTGATGCAATGCGGCGGCTGCATACGCTTGATCCGGCTACCTGCCCATTCGAC
CACCAAGCGAAACATCGCATCGAGCGAGCACGTACTCGGATGGAAGCCGGTCTTGTCGATCAGGATGATC
TGGACGAAGAGCATCAGGGGCTCGCGCCAGCCGAACTGTTCGCCAGGCTCAAGGCGCGCATGCCCGACGG
CGAGGATCTCGTCGTGACCCATGGCGATGCCTGCTTGCCGAATATCATGGTGGAAAATGGCCGCTTTTCT
GGATTCATCGACTGTGGCCGGCTGGGTGTGGCGGACCGCTATCAGGACATAGCGTTGGCTACCCGTGATA
TTGCTGAAGAGCTTGGCGGCGAATGGGCTGACCGCTTCCTCGTGCTTTACGGTATCGCCGCTCCCGATTC
GCAGCGCATCGCCTTCTATCGCCTTCTTGACGAGTTCTTCTGAGCGGGACTCTGGGGTTCGAAATGACCG
ACCAAGCGACGCCCAACCTGCCATCACGATGGCCGCAATAAAATATCTTTATTTTCATTACATCTGTGTG
TTGGTTTTTTGTGTGAATCGATAGCGATAAGGATCCGGGCTGGCGTAATAGCGAAGAGGCCCGCACCGAT
CGCCCTTCCCAACAGTTGCGCAGCCTGAATGGCGAATGG
[124 nt withheld, positions 5010-5133]
C
[91 nt withheld, positions 5135-5225]
A
[49 nt withheld, positions 5227-5275]
CCTTTGACGTTGGAGTCCACGTTCTTT
[37 nt withheld, positions 5303-5339]
ACCCTATCTCGGTCTATTCTTTTGATTTATAAGGGATTTTGCCGATTTCGGCCTATTGGTTAAAAAATGA
GCTGATTTAACAAAAATTTAACGCGAATTTTAACAAAATATTAACGCTTACAATTTCCTGATGCGGTATT
TTCTCCTTACGCATCTGTGCGGTATTTCACACCGCATATGGTGCACTCTCAGTACAATCTGCTCTGATGC
CGCATAGTTAAGCCAGCCCCGACACCCGCCAACACCCGCTGACGCGCCCTGACGGGCTTGTCTGCTCCCG
GCATCCGCTTACAGACAAGCTGTGACCGTCTCCGGGAGCTGCATGTGTCAGAGGTTTTCACCGTCATCAC
CGAAACGCGCGAGACGAAAGGGCCTCGTGATACGCCTATTTTTATAGGTTAATGTCATGATAATAATGGT
TTCTTAGACGTCAGGTGGCACTTTTCGGGGAAATGTGCGCGGAACCCCTATTTGTTTATTTTTCTAAATA
CATTCAAATATGTATCCGCTCATGAGACAATAACCCTGATAAATGCTTCAATAATATTGAAAAAGGAAGA
GTATGAGTATTCAACATTTCCGTGTCGCCCTTATTCCCTTTTTTGCGGCATTTTGCCTTCCTGTTTTTGC
TCACCCAGAAACGCTGGTGAAAGTAAAAGATGCTGAAGATCAGTTGGGTGCACGAGTGGGTTACATCGAA
CTGGATCTCAACAGCGGTAAGATCCTTGAGAGTTTTCGCCCCGAAGAACGTTTTCCAATGATGAGCACTT
TTAAAGTTCTGCTATGTGGCGCGGTATTATCCCGTATTGACGCCGGGCAAGAGCAACTCGGTCGCCGCAT
ACACTATTCTCAGAATGACTTGGTTGAGTACTCACCAGTCACAGAAAAGCATCTTACGGATGGCATGACA
GTAAGAGAATTATGCAGTGCTGCCATAACCATGAGTGATAACACTGCGGCCAACTTACTTCTGACAACGA
TCGGAGGACCGAAGGAGCTAACCGCTTTTTTGCACAACATGGGGGATCATGTAACTCGCCTTGATCGTTG
GGAACCGGAGCTGAATGAAGCCATACCAAACGACGAGCGTGACACCACGATGCCTGTAGCAATGGCAACA
ACGTTGCGCAAACTATTAACTGGCGAACTACTTACTCTAGCTTCCCGGCAACAATTAATAGACTGGATGG
AGGCGGATAAAGTTGCAGGACCACTTCTGCGCTCGGCCCTTCCGGCTGGCTGGTTTATTGCTGATAAATC
TGGAGCCGGTGAGCGTGGGTCTCGCGGTATCATTGCAGCACTGGGGCCAGATGGTAAGCCCTCCCGTATC
GTAGTTATCTACACGACGGGGAGTCAGGCAACTATGGATGAACGAAATAGACAGATCGCTGAGATAGGTG
CCTCACTGATTAAGCATTGGTAACTGTCAGACCAAGTTTACTCATATATACTTTAGATTGATTTAAAACT
TCATTTTTAATTTAAAAGGATCTAGGTGAAGATCCTTTTTGATAATCTCATGACCAAAATCCCTTAACGT
GAGTTTTCGTTCCACTGAGCGTCAGACCCCGTAGAAAAGATCAAAGGATCTTCTTGAGATCCTTTTTTTC
TGCGCGTAATCTGCTGCTTGCAAACAAAAAAACCACCGCTACCAGCGGTGGTTTGTTTGCCGGATCAAGA
GCTACCAACTCTTTTTCCGAAGGTAACTGGCTTCAGCAGAGCGCAGATACCAAATACTGTTCTTCTAGTG
TAGCCGTAGTTAGGCCACCACTTCAAGAACTCTGTAGCACCGCCTACATACCTCGCTCTGCTAATCCTGT
TACCAGTGGCTGCTGCCAGTGGCGATAAGTCGTGTCTTACCGGGTTGGACTCAAGACGATAGTTACCGGA
TAAGGCGCAGCGGTCGGGCTGAACGGGGGGTTCGTGCACACAGCCCAGCTTGGAGCGAACGACCTACACC
GAACTGAGATACCTACAGCGTGAGCTATGAGAAAGCGCCACGCTTCCCGAAGGGAGAAAGGCGGACAGGT
ATCCGGTAAGCGGCAGGGTCGGAACAGGAGAGCGCACGAGGGAGCTTCCAGGGGGAAACGCCTGGTATCT
TTATAGTCCTGTCGGGTTTCGCCACCTCTGACTTGAGCGTCGATTTTTGTGATGCTCGTCAGGGGGGCGG
AGCCTATGGAAAAACGCCAGCAACGCGGCCTTTTTACGGTTCCTGGCCTTTTGCTGGCCTTTTGCTCACA
TGGCTCGACAGATCCCCCAATTCAAGCTTCGTGA
